Addgene plasmid #115250: NODAL-T7TS
Purpose: For in vitro transcription of human NODAL open reading frame RNA
Depositing lab: Lynne Postovit. Depositing organization: University of Alberta. Publication: Genetically regulated human NODAL splice variants are differentially post-transcriptionally processed and functionally distinct. Findlay SD, Bilyk O, Lypka K, Waskiewicz AJ, Postovit L. (2018) bioRxiv 276170 10.1101/276170.
Backbone
  Vector backbone: T7TS
  Backbone manufacturer: Paul Krieg, Addgene plasmid # 17091
  Vector type: Bacterial Expression
Growth in bacteria
  Bacterial resistance: Ampicillin, 100 μg/mL
  Growth temperature: 37°C
  Growth strain: DH5alpha
  Copy number: Unknown
Gene/Insert
  Gene/Insert name: NODAL
  Species: H. sapiens (human)
  Entrez Gene: NODAL (a.k.a. HTX5)
  Promoter: T7
  Cloning method: Restriction Enzyme; 5′ cloning site unknown (unknown if destroyed)
  Sequencing primers: 5′ T7; 3′ SP6
Terms and licenses: Academic/Nonprofit Terms; Industry Terms: Not Available to Industry
Depositor comments: Please visit https://www.biorxiv.org/content/early/2018/03/04/276170 for bioRxiv preprint.
How to cite: NODAL-T7TS was a gift from Lynne Postovit (Addgene plasmid # 115250 ; http://n2t.net/addgene:115250 ; RRID:Addgene_115250)
