[The description below was written by a language model from this plasmid's Addgene catalogue record and pLannotate feature annotations shown in this document.]
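Description:
NODAL-T7TS is a 3,995-nt bacterial plasmid built on the T7TS backbone and designed as a template for in vitro transcription of the human NODAL open reading frame. It is propagated in E. coli under ampicillin selection, with the β-lactamase gene driven by its own promoter, and it replicates from a ColE1/pMB1/pUC-type origin. The catalogue lists the copy number as unknown. The automated annotation also picks up short fragments of lacI, lacZα, bom, rop and an RSF origin, together with a CAP site, lac promoter and lac operator. These appear to be remnants of the parental cloning vector rather than functional parts of the design.

The working cassette begins with a bacteriophage T7 promoter, followed by the 5′ UTR of the Xenopus laevis major β-globin gene, which acts as a translational enhancer. Next come the NODAL coding sequence (about 1 kb) and the matching Xenopus β-globin 3′ UTR. An SP6 promoter sits downstream in the opposite orientation; in the record it serves as the 3′ sequencing primer site. Transcription with T7 RNA polymerase therefore yields a sense NODAL RNA flanked by globin untranslated regions, an arrangement generally used to improve the stability and translation of synthetic mRNA, for example after introduction into embryos or cells. No epitope tags or reporters are annotated. The insert was cloned by restriction enzymes, but the sites used are not recorded.

NODAL is a secreted signalling protein essential for mesoderm formation and axial patterning during embryonic development. The associated work concerns the processing and functional differences of human NODAL splice variants, though the record does not specify which isoform this ORF represents.
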