Features (pLannotate 1.2.2; 16 found; start..end, strand, type, name):
      5..32      +  rep_origin     RSF ori (fragment): Plasmids containing the RSF 1030 origin of replication can be propagated in E. coli cells that contain additional plasmids with compatible origins.
     34..126     +  CDS            lacI (fragment): lac repressor; lacI; The lac repressor binds to the lac operator to inhibit transcription in E. coli. This inhibition can be relieved by adding lactose or isopropyl-β-D-thiogalactopyranoside (IPTG).
    139..160     +  protein_bind   CAP binding site: CAP binding activates transcription in the presence of cAMP. E. coli catabolite activator protein
    175..205     +  promoter       lac promoter: promoter for the E. coli lac operon
    213..229     +  protein_bind   lac operator: The lac repressor binds to the lac operator to inhibit transcription in E. coli. This inhibition can be relieved by adding lactose or isopropyl-β-D-thiogalactopyranoside (IPTG). lac repressor encoded by lacI
    272..290     +  promoter       T7 promoter: promoter for bacteriophage T7 RNA polymerase
    303..345     +  5'UTR          Xenopus globin 5'-UTR: translational enhancer from the 5'-UTR of the major beta-globin gene of Xenopus laevis
    353..1393    +  CDS            NODAL: NODAL_HUMAN - Experimental evidence at protein level: Swiss-Prot protein existence level 1. Essential for mesoderm formation and axial patterning during embryonic development. From Homo sapiens (Human).
   1429..1554    +  3'UTR          Xenopus globin 3'-UTR: 3'-UTR of the major beta-globin gene of Xenopus laevis
   1606..1624    -  promoter       SP6 promoter: promoter for bacteriophage SP6 RNA polymerase
   1628..1785    +  CDS            lacZα (fragment): LacZα fragment of β-galactosidase; lacZ fragment
   1791..1890    -  misc_feature   bom (fragment): basis of mobility region from pBR322
   1992..2027    -  CDS            rop (fragment): Rop protein, which maintains plasmids at low copy number; rop
   2122..2226    +  promoter       AmpR promoter: bla
   2227..3087    +  CDS            AmpR: β-lactamase; bla; confers resistance to ampicillin, carbenicillin, and related antibiotics
   3258..3846    +  rep_origin     ori: high-copy-number ColE1/pMB1/pBR322/pUC origin of replication
>Addgene plasmid #115250 | NODAL-T7TS | addgene full sequence | sequence record 222489 | Addgene NGS Result
GCGCAGCGAGTCAGTGAGCGAGGAAGCGGAAGAGCGCCCAATACGCAAACCGCCTCTCCCCGCGCGTTGG
CCGATTCATTAATGCAGCTGGCACGACAGGTTTCCCGACTGGAAAGCGGGCAGTGAGCGCAACGCAATTA
ATGTGAGTTAGCTCACTCATTAGGCACCCCAGGCTTTACACTTTATGCTTCCGGCTCGTATGTTGTGTGG
AATTGTGAGCGGATAACAATTTCACACAGGAAACAGCTATGACCATGATTACGCCAAGCTCTAATACGAC
TCACTATAGGGAGACAAGCTTGCTTGTTCTTTTTGCAGAAGCTCAGAATAAACGCTCAACTTTGGCAGAT
CTATGCACGCCCACTGCCTGCCCTTCCTTCTGCACGCCTGGTGGGCCCTACTCCAGGCGGGTGCTGCGAC
GGTGGCCACTGCGCTCCTGCGTACGCGGGGGCAGCCCTCGTCGCCATCCCCTCTGGCGTACATGCTGAGC
CTCTACCGCGACCCGCTGCCGAGGGCAGACATCATCCGCAGCCTACAGGCAGAAGATGTGGCAGTGGATG
GGCAGAACTGGACGTTTGCTTTTGACTTCTCCTTCCTGAGCCAACAAGAGGATCTGGCATGGGCTGAGCT
CCGGCTGCAGCTGTCCAGCCCTGTGGACCTCCCCACTGAGGGCTCACTTGCCATTGAGATTTTCCACCAG
CCAAAGCCCGACACAGAGCAGGCTTCAGACAGCTGCTTAGAGCGGTTTCAGATGGACCTATTCACTGTCA
CTTTGTCCCAGGTCACCTTTTCCTTGGGCAGCATGGTTTTGGAGGTGACCAGGCCTCTCTCCAAGTGGCT
GAAGCGCCCTGGGGCCCTGGAGAAGCAGATGTCCAGGGTAGCTGGAGAGTGCTGGCCGCGGCCCCCCACA
CCGCCTGCCACCAATGTGCTCCTTATGCTCTACTCCAACCTCTCGCAGGAGCAGAGGCAGCTGGGTGGGT
CCACCTTGCTGTGGGAAGCCGAGAGCTCCTGGCGGGCCCAGGAGGGACAGCTGTCCTGGGAGTGGGGCAA
GAGGCACCGTCGACATCACTTGCCAGACAGAAGTCAACTGTGTCGGAAGGTCAAGTTCCAGGTGGACTTC
AACCTGATCGGATGGGGCTCCTGGATCATCTACCCCAAGCAGTACAACGCCTATCGCTGTGAGGGCGAGT
GTCCTAATCCTGTTGGGGAGGAGTTTCATCCGACCAACCATGCATACATCCAGAGTCTGCTGAAACGTTA
CCAGCCCCACCGAGTCCCTTCCACTTGTTGTGCCCCAGTGAAGACCAAGCCGCTGAGCATGCTGTATGTG
GATAATGGCAGAGTGCTCCTAGATCACCATAAAGACATGATCGTGGAAGAATGTGGGTGCCTCTGAACTA
GTGACTGACTAGGATCTGGTTACCACTAAACCAGCCTCAAGAACACCCGAATGGAGTCTCTAAGCTACAT
AATACCAACTTACACTTTACAAAATGTTGTCCCCCAAAATGTAGCCATTCGTATCTGCTCCTAATAAAAA
GAAAGTTTCTTCACCCCCCCTGCAGGTCGACTCTAGAGGATCCCCGGGCGAGCTCGAATTCGTATTCTAT
AGTGTCACCTAAATCCAATTCACTGGCCGTCGTTTTACAACGTCGTGACTGGGAAAACCCTGGCGTTACC
CAACTTAATCGCCTTGCAGCACATCCCCCTTTCGCCAGCTGGCGTAATAGCGAAGAGGCCCGCACCGATC
GCCCTTCCCAACAGTTGCGCAGCCTGAATGGCGAATGGCGCCTGATGCGGTATTTTCTCCTTACGCATCT
GTGCGGTATTTCACACCGCATATGGTGCACTCTCAGTACAATCTGCTCTGATGCCGCATAGTTAAGCCAG
CCCCGACACCCGCCAACACCCGCTGACGCGCCCTGACGGGCTTGTCTGCTCCCGGCATCCGCTTACAGAC
AAGCTGTGACCGTCTCCGGGAGCTGCATGTGTCAGAGGTTTTCACCGTCATCACCGAAACGCGCGAGACG
AAAGGGCCTCGTGATACGCCTATTTTTATAGGTTAATGTCATGATAATAATGGTTTCTTAGACGTCAGGT
GGCACTTTTCGGGGAAATGTGCGCGGAACCCCTATTTGTTTATTTTTCTAAATACATTCAAATATGTATC
CGCTCATGAGACAATAACCCTGATAAATGCTTCAATAATATTGAAAAAGGAAGAGTATGAGTATTCAACA
TTTCCGTGTCGCCCTTATTCCCTTTTTTGCGGCATTTTGCCTTCCTGTTTTTGCTCACCCAGAAACGCTG
GTGAAAGTAAAAGATGCTGAAGATCAGTTGGGTGCACGAGTGGGTTACATCGAACTGGATCTCAACAGCG
GTAAGATCCTTGAGAGTTTTCGCCCCGAAGAACGTTTTCCAATGATGAGCACTTTTAAAGTTCTGCTATG
TGGCGCGGTATTATCCCGTATTGACGCCGGGCAAGAGCAACTCGGTCGCCGCATACACTATTCTCAGAAT
GACTTGGTTGAGTACTCACCAGTCACAGAAAAGCATCTTACGGATGGCATGACAGTAAGAGAATTATGCA
GTGCTGCCATAACCATGAGTGATAACACTGCGGCCAACTTACTTCTGACAACGATCGGAGGACCGAAGGA
GCTAACCGCTTTTTTGCACAACATGGGGGATCATGTAACTCGCCTTGATCGTTGGGAACCGGAGCTGAAT
GAAGCCATACCAAACGACGAGCGTGACACCACGATGCCTGTAGCAATGGCAACAACGTTGCGCAAACTAT
TAACTGGCGAACTACTTACTCTAGCTTCCCGGCAACAATTAATAGACTGGATGGAGGCGGATAAAGTTGC
AGGACCACTTCTGCGCTCGGCCCTTCCGGCTGGCTGGTTTATTGCTGATAAATCTGGAGCCGGTGAGCGT
GGGTCTCGCGGTATCATTGCAGCACTGGGGCCAGATGGTAAGCCCTCCCGTATCGTAGTTATCTACACGA
CGGGGAGTCAGGCAACTATGGATGAACGAAATAGACAGATCGCTGAGATAGGTGCCTCACTGATTAAGCA
TTGGTAACTGTCAGACCAAGTTTACTCATATATACTTTAGATTGATTTAAAACTTCATTTTTAATTTAAA
AGGATCTAGGTGAAGATCCTTTTTGATAATCTCATGACCAAAATCCCTTAACGTGAGTTTTCGTTCCACT
GAGCGTCAGACCCCGTAGAAAAGATCAAAGGATCTTCTTGAGATCCTTTTTTTCTGCGCGTAATCTGCTG
CTTGCAAACAAAAAAACCACCGCTACCAGCGGTGGTTTGTTTGCCGGATCAAGAGCTACCAACTCTTTTT
CCGAAGGTAACTGGCTTCAGCAGAGCGCAGATACCAAATACTGTTCTTCTAGTGTAGCCGTAGTTAGGCC
ACCACTTCAAGAACTCTGTAGCACCGCCTACATACCTCGCTCTGCTAATCCTGTTACCAGTGGCTGCTGC
CAGTGGCGATAAGTCGTGTCTTACCGGGTTGGACTCAAGACGATAGTTACCGGATAAGGCGCAGCGGTCG
GGCTGAACGGGGGGTTCGTGCACACAGCCCAGCTTGGAGCGAACGACCTACACCGAACTGAGATACCTAC
AGCGTGAGCTATGAGAAAGCGCCACGCTTCCCGAAGGGAGAAAGGCGGACAGGTATCCGGTAAGCGGCAG
GGTCGGAACAGGAGAGCGCACGAGGGAGCTTCCAGGGGGAAACGCCTGGTATCTTTATAGTCCTGTCGGG
TTTCGCCACCTCTGACTTGAGCGTCGATTTTTGTGATGCTCGTCAGGGGGGCGGAGCCTATGGAAAAACG
CCAGCAACGCGGCCTTTTTACGGTTCCTGGCCTTTTGCTGGCCTTTTGCTCACATGTTCTTTCCTGCGTT
ATCCCCTGATTCTGTGGATAACCGTATTACCGCCTTTGAGTGAGCTGATACCGCTCGCCGCAGCCGAACG
ACCGA
